>Addgene plasmid #56483 | sfGFP-ER-5 | depositor partial sequence | sequence record 87376 | insert sequence
CAAATCAACGGACTTTCCAAAATGTCGTACACTCCGCCCCATTGACGCAAATGGGCGGTAGGCGTGTACG
GTGGGAGGTCTATATAAGCAGAGCTGGTTTAGTGAACCGTCAGATCCGCTAGCGCCACCATGCTGCTATC
CGTGCCGTTGCTGCTCGGCCTCCTCGGCCTGGCCGTCGCCGCACCGGTCGCCACCATGGTGAGCAAGGGC
GAGGAGCTGTTCACCGGGGTGGTGCCCATCCTGGTCGAGCTGGACGGCGACGTAAACGGCCACAAGTTCA
GCGTGCGCGGCGAGGGCGAGGGCGATGCCACCAACGGCAAGCTGACCCTGAAGTTCATCTGCACCACCGG
CAAGCTGCCCGTGCCCTGGCCCACCCTCGTGACCACCCTGACCTACGGCGTGCAGTGCTTCAGCCGCTAC
CCCGACCACATGAAGCGCCACGACTTCTTCAAGTCCGCCATGCCCGAAGGCTACGTCCAGGAGCGCACCA
TCAGCTTCAAGGACGACGGCACCTACAAGACCCGCGCCGAGGTGAAGTTCGAGGGCGACACCCTGGTGAA
CCGCATCGAGCTGAAGGGCATCGACTTCAAGGAGGACGGCAACATCCTGGGGCACAAGCTGGAGTACAAC
TTCAACAGCCACAACGTCTATATCACCGCCGACAAGCAGAAGAACGGCATCAAGGCCAACTTCAAGATCC
GCCACAACGTGGAGGACGGCAGCGTGCAGCTCGCCGACCACTACCAGCAGAACACCCCCATCGGCGACGG
CCCCGTGCTGCTGCCCGACAACCACTACCTGAGCACCCAGTCCGTGCTGAGCAAAGACCCCAACGAGAAG
CGCGATCACATGGTCCTGCTGGAGTTCGTGACCGCCGCCGGGATCACTCACGGCATGGACGAGCTGTACA
AGTCCGGAAAGGACGAGCTGTAAGAATTCTGCAGTCGACGGTACCGCGGGCCCGGGATCCACCGGATCTA
GATAACTGATCATAATCAGCCATACCACATTTGTAGAGGTTTTACTTGCTTTAAAAAACCTCCCACACCT
CCCCCTGAACCTGAA
