>Addgene plasmid #56483 | sfGFP-ER-5 | addgene partial sequence | sequence record 107807 | CMV-F 5'-CGCAAATGGGCGGTAGGCGTG-3'
GCAGAGCTGGTTTAGTGAACCGTCAGATCCGCTAGCGCCACCATGCTGCTATCCGTGCCGTTGCTGCTCG
GCCTCCTCGGCCTGGCCGTCGCCGCACCGGTCGCCACCATGGTGAGCAAGGGCGAGGAGCTGTTCACCGG
GGTGGTGCCCATCCTGGTCGAGCTGGACGGCGACGTAAACGGCCACAAGTTCAGCGTGCGCGGCGAGGGC
GAGGGCGATGCCACCAACGGCAAGCTGACCCTGAAGTTCATCTGCACCACCGGCAAGCTGCCCGTGCCCT
GGCCCACCCTCGTGACCACCCTGACCTACGGCGTGCAGTGCTTCAGCCGCTACCCCGACCACATGAAGCG
CCACGACTTCTTCAAGTCCGCCATGCCCGAAGGCTACGTCCAGGAGCGCACCATCAGCTTCAAGGACGAC
GGCACCTACAAGACCCGCGCCGAGGTGAAGTTCGAGGGCGACACCCTGGTGAACCGCATCGAGCTGAAGG
GCATCGACTTCAAGGAGGACGGCAACATCCTGGGGCACAAGCTGGAGTACAACTTCAACAGCCACAACGT
CTATATCACCGCCGACAAGCAGAAGAACGGCATCAAGGCCAACTTCAAGATCCGCCACAACGTGGAGGAC
GGCAGCGTGCAGCTCGCCGACCACTACCAGCAGAACACCCCCATCGGCGACGGCCCCGTGCTGCTGCCCG
ACAACCACTACCTGAGCACCCAGTCCGTGCTGAGCAAAGACCCCAACGAGAAGCGCGATCACATGGTCCT
GCTGGAGTTCGTGACCGCCGCCGGGATCACTCACGGCATGGACGAGCTGTACAAGTCCGGAAAGGACGAG
CTGTAAGAATTCTGCAGTCGAC
