[The description below was written by a language model from this plasmid's Addgene catalogue record.]
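Description:
sfGFP-ER-5 is a mammalian expression plasmid that produces superfolder GFP targeted to the endoplasmic reticulum, serving as a fluorescent marker of that organelle. It is built on an sfGFP backbone of about 4.75 kb without the insert, is maintained at high copy in E. coli under kanamycin selection, and carries a neomycin resistance marker so that transfected mammalian cells can be selected with G418. No feature table accompanies the record, so the origins of replication and the exact layout of the resistance cassette are not stated. The listed 3′ sequencing primer suggests that an SV40 polyadenylation signal lies downstream of the coding region.

Expression is driven by the CMV promoter, a strong constitutive promoter in most mammalian cell lines. The insert derives from human calreticulin (CALR) and, according to the record, consists of the ER signal peptide rather than the full protein, combined with a KDEL motif. sfGFP is recorded as a C-terminal fusion on the backbone, placing the signal peptide ahead of the fluorescent protein. These parts work together in a standard way: the N-terminal signal sequence directs the nascent chain into the ER lumen during translation, and the KDEL tetrapeptide is recognised by retrieval receptors that return escaped protein from the Golgi, keeping the fluorescence in the ER. Superfolder GFP suits this setting because it folds robustly, including in the oxidising environment of the ER lumen.

The recorded excitation and emission maxima are 485 nm and 507 nm, compatible with standard green filter sets. The construct is typically used for live- or fixed-cell imaging of ER morphology and dynamics, or as a co-localisation reference.
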