Addgene plasmid #56483: sfGFP-ER-5
Purpose: Localization: Endoplasmic Reticulum, Excitation: 485, Emission: 507
Depositing lab: Michael Davidson. Depositing organization: Florida State University, Tallahassee.
Backbone
  Vector backbone: sfGFP
  Backbone size w/o insert (bp): 4750
  Vector type: Mammalian Expression
  Selectable markers: Neomycin (select with G418)
Growth in bacteria
  Bacterial resistance: Kanamycin, 50 μg/mL
  Growth temperature: 37°C
  Growth strain: DH5alpha
  Copy number: High Copy
Gene/Insert
  Gene/Insert name: ER (alt names: Calreticulin + KDEL; NM_004343.3)
  Species: H. sapiens (human)
  Mutation: ER Signal Peptide
  Entrez Gene: CALR (a.k.a. CALR1, CRT, HEL-S-99n, RO, SSA, cC1qR)
  Promoter: CMV
  Tag / fusion protein: sfGFP (C terminal on backbone)
  Cloning method: Unknown
  Sequencing primers: 5′ CMV-F; 3′ SV40pA-R
Terms and licenses: Academic/Nonprofit Terms; Industry Terms
Depositor comments: Calreticulin + KDEL. Excitation = 485; Emission = 507
How to cite: sfGFP-ER-5 was a gift from Michael Davidson (Addgene plasmid # 56483 ; http://n2t.net/addgene:56483 ; RRID:Addgene_56483)
